>Addgene plasmid #53426 | F5-bio-His | depositor full sequence | sequence record 83215 | F5-bio-His sequence 13310 bps
GTCGACCTCCATCACGGCCTATAAGAGTGAGGGGGAGTCAGCGGAGTTCTCCTTCCCACTCAACCTTGGA
GAGGAAAGCCTGCAGGGAGAGTTGAGATGGAAGGCAGAGAAGGCTCCTTCTTCCCAGTCCTGGATCACCT
TCTCCCTAAAGAACCAAAAGGTGTCTGTGCAGAAGTCTACTAGCAACCCCAAGTTCCAGCTGTCCGAAAC
GCTCCCACTCACCCTTCAGATACCCCAGGTCTCCCTTCAGTTTGCTGGTTCTGGCAACCTGACCCTGACT
CTGGACAGAGGGATACTGTATCAGGAAGTGAACCTGGTGGTGATGAAAGTGACTCAGCCCGACAGCAACA
CTTTGACCTGTGAGGTGATGGGACCCACCTCACCCAAGATGAGACTGATCTTGAAGCAGGAGAATCAGGA
GGCCAGGGTCTCCAGGCAGGAGAAAGTGATTCAAGTGCAGGCCCCTGAAGCAGGGGTGTGGCAATGTCTA
CTGAGTGAAGGTGAAGAGGTCAAGATGGACTCCAAGATCCAGGTTTTATCCAAAGGGTTGAATTCCGGCA
GCCTGCACCACATCCTGGACGCCCAGAAGATGCTGTGGAACCACAGGGACAGGAACCTGCCTCCTCTGGC
CCCTCTGGGCCCCCACCACCATCACCACCATTGAGTCTAGACACGTGATTAATTAAGGATCCCCCGACCT
CGACCTCTGGCTAATAAAGGAAATTTATTTTCATTGCAATAGTGTGTTGGAATTTTTTGTGTCTCTCACT
CGGAAGGACATATGGGAGGGCAAATCATTTGGTCGAGATCCCTCGGAGATCTCTAGCTAGAGGATCGATC
CCCGCCCCGGACGAACTAAACCTGACTACGACATCTCTGCCCCTTCTTCGCGGGGCAGTGCATGTAATCC
CTTCAGTTGGTTGGTACAACTTGCCAACTGGGCCCTGTTCCACATGTGACACGGGGGGGGACCAAACACA
AAGGGGTTCTCTGACTGTAGTTGACATCCTTATAAATGGATGTGCACATTTGCCAACACTGAGTGGCTTT
CATCCTGGAGCAGACTTTGCAGTCTGTGGACTGCAACACAACATTGCCTTTATGTGTAACTCTTGGCTGA
AGCTCTTACACCAATGCTGGGGGACATGTACCTCCCAGGGGCCCAGGAAGACTACGGGAGGCTACACCAA
CGTCAATCAGAGGGGCCTGTGTAGCTACCGATAAGCGGACCCTCAAGAGGGCATTAGCAATAGTGTTTAT
AAGGCCCCCTTGTTAACCCTAAACGGGTAGCATATGCTTCCCGGGTAGTAGTATATACTATCCAGACTAA
CCCTAATTCAATAGCATATGTTACCCAACGGGAAGCATATGCTATCGAATTAGGGTTAGTAAAAGGGTCC
TAAGGAACAGCGATATCTCCCACCCCATGAGCTGTCACGGTTTTATTTACATGGGGTCAGGATTCCACGA
GGGTAGTGAACCATTTTAGTCACAAGGGCAGTGGCTGAAGATCAAGGAGCGGGCAGTGAACTCTCCTGAA
TCTTCGCCTGCTTCTTCATTCTCCTTCGTTTAGCTAATAGAATAACTGCTGAGTTGTGAACAGTAAGGTG
TATGTGAGGTGCTCGAAAACAAGGTTTCAGGTGACGCCCCCAGAATAAAATTTGGACGGGGGGTTCAGTG
GTGGCATTGTGCTATGACACCAATATAACCCTCACAAACCCCTTGGGCAATAAATACTAGTGTAGGAATG
AAACATTCTGAATATCTTTAACAATAGAAATCCATGGGGTGGGGACAAGCCGTAAAGACTGGATGTCCAT
CTCACACGAATTTATGGCTATGGGCAACACATAATCCTAGTGCAATATGATACTGGGGTTATTAAGATGT
GTCCCAGGCAGGGACCAAGACAGGTGAACCATGTTGTTACACTCTATTTGTAACAAGGGGAAAGAGAGTG
GACGCCGACAGCAGCGGACTCCACTGGTTGTCTCTAACACCCCCGAAAATTAAACGGGGCTCCACGCCAA
TGGGGCCCATAAACAAAGACAAGTGGCCACTCTTTTTTTTGAAATTGTGGAGTGGGGGCACGCGTCAGCC
CCCACACGCCGCCCTGCGGTTTTGGACTGTAAAATAAGGGTGTAATAACTTGGCTGATTGTAACCCCGCT
AACCACTGCGGTCAAACCACTTGCCCACAAAACCACTAATGGCACCCCGGGGAATACCTGCATAAGTAGG
TGGGCGGGCCAAGATAGGGGCGCGATTGCTGCGATCTGGAGGACAAATTACACACACTTGCGCCTGAGCG
CCAAGCACAGGGTTGTTGGTCCTCATATTCACGAGGTCGCTGAGAGCACGGTGGGCTAATGTTGCCATGG
GTAGCATATACTACCCAAATATCTGGATAGCATATGCTATCCTAATCTATATCTGGGTAGCATAGGCTAT
CCTAATCTATATCTGGGTAGCATATGCTATCCTAATCTATATCTGGGTAGTATATGCTATCCTAATTTAT
ATCTGGGTAGCATAGGCTATCCTAATCTATATCTGGGTAGCATATGCTATCCTAATCTATATCTGGGTAG
TATATGCTATCCTAATCTGTATCCGGGTAGCATATGCTATCCTAATAGAGATTAGGGTAGTATATGCTAT
CCTAATTTATATCTGGGTAGCATATACTACCCAAATATCTGGATAGCATATGCTATCCTAATCTATATCT
GGGTAGCATATGCTATCCTAATCTATATCTGGGTAGCATAGGCTATCCTAATCTATATCTGGGTAGCATA
TGCTATCCTAATCTATATCTGGGTAGTATATGCTATCCTAATTTATATCTGGGTAGCATAGGCTATCCTA
ATCTATATCTGGGTAGCATATGCTATCCTAATCTATATCTGGGTAGTATATGCTATCCTAATCTGTATCC
GGGTAGCATATGCTATCCTCATGATAAGCTGTCAAACATGAGAATTTTCTTGAAGACGAAAGGGCCTCGT
GATACGCCTATTTTTATAGGTTAATGTCATGATAATAATGGTTTCTTAGACGTCAGGTGGCACTTTTCGG
GGAAATGTGCGCGGAACCCCTATTTGTTTATTTTTCTAAATACATTCAAATATGTATCCGCTCATGAGAC
AATAACCCTGATAAATGCTTCAATAATATTGAAAAAGGAAGAGTATGAGTATTCAACATTTCCGTGTCGC
CCTTATTCCCTTTTTTGCGGCATTTTGCCTTCCTGTTTTTGCTCACCCAGAAACGCTGGTGAAAGTAAAA
GATGCTGAAGATCAGTTGGGTGCACGAGTGGGTTACATCGAACTGGATCTCAACAGCGGTAAGATCCTTG
AGAGTTTTCGCCCCGAAGAACGTTTTCCAATGATGAGCACTTTTAAAGTTCTGCTATGTGGCGCGGTATT
ATCCCGTGTTGACGCCGGGCAAGAGCAACTCGGTCGCCGCATACACTATTCTCAGAATGACTTGGTTGAG
TACTCACCAGTCACAGAAAAGCATCTTACGGATGGCATGACAGTAAGAGAATTATGCAGTGCTGCCATAA
CCATGAGTGATAACACTGCGGCCAACTTACTTCTGACAACGATCGGAGGACCGAAGGAGCTAACCGCTTT
TTTGCACAACATGGGGGATCATGTAACTCGCCTTGATCGTTGGGAACCGGAGCTGAATGAAGCCATACCA
AACGACGAGCGTGACACCACGATGCCTGCAGCAATGGCAACAACGTTGCGCAAACTATTAACTGGCGAAC
TACTTACTCTAGCTTCCCGGCAACAATTAATAGACTGGATGGAGGCGGATAAAGTTGCAGGACCACTTCT
GCGCTCGGCCCTTCCGGCTGGCTGGTTTATTGCTGATAAATCTGGAGCCGGTGAGCGTGGGTCTCGCGGT
ATCATTGCAGCACTGGGGCCAGATGGTAAGCCCTCCCGTATCGTAGTTATCTACACGACGGGGAGTCAGG
CAACTATGGATGAACGAAATAGACAGATCGCTGAGATAGGTGCCTCACTGATTAAGCATTGGTAACTGTC
AGACCAAGTTTACTCATATATACTTTAGATTGATTTAAAACTTCATTTTTAATTTAAAAGGATCTAGGTG
AAGATCCTTTTTGATAATCTCATGACCAAAATCCCTTAACGTGAGTTTTCGTTCCACTGAGCGTCAGACC
CCGTAGAAAAGATCAAAGGATCTTCTTGAGATCCTTTTTTTCTGCGCGTAATCTGCTGCTTGCAAACAAA
AAAACCACCGCTACCAGCGGTGGTTTGTTTGCCGGATCAAGAGCTACCAACTCTTTTTCCGAAGGTAACT
GGCTTCAGCAGAGCGCAGATACCAAATACTGTTCTTCTAGTGTAGCCGTAGTTAGGCCACCACTTCAAGA
ACTCTGTAGCACCGCCTACATACCTCGCTCTGCTAATCCTGTTACCAGTGGCTGCTGCCAGTGGCGATAA
GTCGTGTCTTACCGGGTTGGACTCAAGACGATAGTTACCGGATAAGGCGCAGCGGTCGGGCTGAACGGGG
GGTTCGTGCACACAGCCCAGCTTGGAGCGAACGACCTACACCGAACTGAGATACCTACAGCGTGAGCTAT
GAGAAAGCGCCACGCTTCCCGAAGGGAGAAAGGCGGACAGGTATCCGGTAAGCGGCAGGGTCGGAACAGG
AGAGCGCACGAGGGAGCTTCCAGGGGGAAACGCCTGGTATCTTTATAGTCCTGTCGGGTTTCGCCACCTC
TGACTTGAGCGTCGATTTTTGTGATGCTCGTCAGGGGGGCGGAGCCTATGGAAAAACGCCAGCAACGCGG
CCTTTTTACGGTTCCTGGCCTTTTGCTGGCCTTTTGCTCACATGTTCTTTCCTGCGTTATCCCCTGATTC
TGTGGATAACCGTATTACCGCCTTTGAGTGAGCTGATACCGCTCGCCGCAGCCGAACGACCGAGCGCAGC
GAGTCAGTGAGCGAGGAAGCGGAAGAGCGCCCAATACGCAAACCGCCTCTCCCCGCGCGTTGGCCGATTC
ATTAATGCAGCTGGCACGACAGGTTTCCCGACTGGAAAGCGGGCAGTGAGCGCAACGCAATTAATGTGAG
TTAGCTCACTCATTAGGCACCCCAGGCTTTACACTTTATGCTTCCGGCTCGTATGTTGTGTGGAATTGTG
AGCGGATAACAATTTCACACAGGAAACAGCTATGACCATGATTACGCCAAGCTCTAGCTAGAGGTCGACC
AATTCTCATGTTTGACAGCTTATCATCGCAGATCCGGGCAACGTTGTTGCCATTGCTGCAGGCGCAGAAC
TGGTAGGTATGGAAGATCTATACATTGAATCAATATTGGCAATTAGCCATATTAGTCATTGGTTATATAG
CATAAATCAATATTGGCTATTGGCCATTGCATACGTTGTATCTATATCATAATATGTACATTTATATTGG
CTCATGTCCAATATGACCGCCATGTTGACATTGATTATTGACTAGTTATTAATAGTAATCAATTACGGGG
TCATTAGTTCATAGCCCATATATGGAGTTCCGCGTTACATAACTTACGGTAAATGGCCCGCCTGGCTGAC
CGCCCAACGACCCCCGCCCATTGACGTCAATAATGACGTATGTTCCCATAGTAACGCCAATAGGGACTTT
CCATTGACGTCAATGGGTGGAGTATTTACGGTAAACTGCCCACTTGGCAGTACATCAAGTGTATCATATG
CCAAGTCCGCCCCCTATTGACGTCAATGACGGTAAATGGCCCGCCTGGCATTATGCCCAGTACATGACCT
TACGGGACTTTCCTACTTGGCAGTACATCTACGTATTAGTCATCGCTATTACCATGGTGATGCGGTTTTG
GCAGTACACCAATGGGCGTGGATAGCGGTTTGACTCACGGGGATTTCCAAGTCTCCACCCCATTGACGTC
AATGGGAGTTTGTTTTGGCACCAAAATCAACGGGACTTTCCAAAATGTCGTAATAACCCCGCCCCGTTGA
CGCAAATGGGCGGTAGGCGTGTACGGTGGGAGGTCTATATAAGCAGAGCTCGTTTAGTGAACCGTCAGAT
CCTCACTCTCTTCCGCATCGCTGTCTGCGAGGGCCAGCTGTTGGGCTCGCGGTTGAGGACAAACTCTTCG
CGGTCTTTCCAGTACTCTTGGATCGGAAACCCGTCGGCCTCCGAACGGTACTCCGCCACCGAGGGACCTG
AGCGAGTCCGCATCGACCGGATCGGAAAACCTCTCGAGAAAGGCGTCTAACCAGTCACAGTCGCAAGGTA
GGCTGAGCACCGTGGCGGGCGGCAGCGGGTGGCGGTCGGGGTTGTTTCTGGCGGAGGTGCTGCTGATGAT
GTAATTAAAGTAGGCGGTCTTGAGACGGCGGATGGTCGAGGTGAGGTGTGGCAGGCTTGAGATCCAGCTG
TTGGGGTGAGTACTCCCTCTCAAAAGCGGGCATTACTTCTGCGCTAAGATTGTCAGTTTCCAAAAACGAG
GAGGATTTGATATTCACCTGGCCCGATCTGGCCATACACTTGAGTGACAATGACATCCACTTTGCCTTTC
TCTCCACAGGTGTCCACTCCCAGGTCCAAGTTTAAACTGCGGCCGCCACCATGGCCCCTGGCTGCCCTAG
ACTGTGGGTGCTGGTCGTGCTGGGCACATCTTGGGTCGGCTGGGGCTCTCAGGGAACAGAGGCCGCCCAG
CTGAGACAGTTCTACGTGGCCGCCCAGGGCATCAGCTGGTCCTACCGGCCCGAGCCCACCAACAGCAGCC
TGAACCTGAGCGTGACCAGCTTCAAGAAAATCGTGTACCGGGAGTACGAGCCCTACTTCAAGAAAGAGAA
GCCCCAGAGCACCATCTCTGGCCTGCTGGGCCCTACACTGTACGCCGAAGTGGGCGACATCATCAAGGTG
CACTTCAAGAACAAGGCCGACAAGCCCCTGAGCATCCACCCTCAGGGCATCCGGTACAGCAAGCTGTCCG
AGGGCGCCAGCTACCTGGATCACACCTTCCCCGCCGAGAAGATGGATGATGCCGTGGCCCCAGGCAGAGA
ATACACCTACGAGTGGAGCATCAGCGAGGACAGCGGCCCCACCCACGACGATCCCCCCTGCCTGACCCAC
ATCTACTACAGCCACGAGAACCTGATCGAGGACTTCAACAGCGGCCTGATCGGCCCCCTGCTGATCTGCA
AGAAGGGCACCCTGACAGAGGGCGGCACACAGAAAACCTTCGACAAGCAGATCGTGCTGCTGTTCGCCGT
GTTCGACGAGAGCAAGAGCTGGTCCCAGAGCAGCTCCCTGATGTACACCGTGAACGGCTACGTGAACGGC
ACCATGCCCGACATCACCGTGTGCGCCCACGACCACATCAGCTGGCATCTGCTGGGCATGAGCAGCGGCC
CTGAGCTGTTCAGCATCCACTTCAACGGCCAGGTGCTGGAACAGAACCACCACAAGGTGTCCGCCATCAC
CCTGGTGTCTGCCACCTCCACCACCGCCAACATGACAGTGGGCCCCGAGGGCAAGTGGATCATCTCCAGC
CTGACCCCCAAGCATCTGCAGGCCGGAATGCAGGCCTACATCGACATCAAGAACTGCCCCAAGAAAACCC
GGAACCTGAAGAAGATCACCCGGGAGCAGCGGCGGCACATGAAGAGATGGGAGTACTTTATCGCCGCCGA
GGAAGTGATCTGGGACTACGCCCCCGTGATCCCCGCCAATATGGACAAGAAGTACCGGTCCCAGCACCTG
GACAACTTCAGCAACCAGATCGGCAAGCACTACAAGAAAGTGATGTACACACAGTACGAGGACGAGAGCT
TCACCAAGCACACCGTGAATCCCAACATGAAAGAGGACGGCATCCTGGGCCCCATCATCAGAGCCCAGGT
CCGGGACACCCTGAAGATCGTGTTCAAGAATATGGCCAGCCGGCCCTACAGCATCTACCCCCACGGCGTG
ACCTTCAGCCCCTACGAGGATGAAGTGAACAGCAGCTTCACCAGCGGCCGGAACAACACCATGATCCGGG
CCGTGCAGCCTGGCGAAACCTACACATACAAGTGGAACATCCTGGAATTCGACGAGCCCACCGAGAACGA
CGCCCAGTGCCTGACCAGACCCTACTACAGCGACGTGGACATCATGCGGGATATCGCCTCCGGCCTGATT
GGGCTGCTGCTGATTTGCAAAAGCCGGTCCCTGGACAGAAGAGGCATCCAGAGAGCCGCCGACATCGAGC
AGCAGGCCGTGTTCGCTGTGTTTGATGAGAACAAGTCCTGGTATCTGGAAGATAACATCAACAAGTTCTG
CGAGAACCCCGACGAAGTGAAGCGCGACGACCCCAAGTTCTACGAGTCCAACATCATGTCCACCATCAAT
GGCTACGTGCCCGAGAGCATCACCACCCTGGGCTTTTGCTTCGACGACACCGTGCAGTGGCACTTTTGCA
GCGTCGGCACCCAGAACGAGATCCTGACCATCCACTTTACCGGCCACAGCTTCATCTACGGCAAGCGGCA
CGAGGATACCCTGACCCTGTTCCCCATGAGAGGCGAGAGCGTGACCGTGACCATGGACAACGTGGGCACC
TGGATGCTGACCAGCATGAACAGCTCCCCCCGGTCCAAGAAGCTGCGGCTGAAGTTCCGGGACGTGAAGT
GCATCCCCGACGACGACGAGGACAGCTACGAGATCTTCGAGCCCCCCGAGAGCACCGTGATGGCCACCCG
GAAGATGCACGACCGGCTGGAACCCGAGGATGAGGAAAGCGACGCCGACTACGACTACCAGAACCGGCTG
GCCGCTGCCCTGGGCATCAGAAGCTTCCGGAACTCCTCCCTGAACCAGGAAGAGGAAGAGTTCAACCTGA
CCGCCCTGGCCCTGGAAAACGGCACCGAGTTCGTGAGCAGCAACACCGACATCATCGTGGGCAGCAACTA
CAGCAGCCCCAGCAACATCTCCAAGTTCACCGTGAACAACCTGGCCGAGCCTCAGAAAGCCCCTAGCCAT
CAGCAGGCCACCACAGCCGGAAGCCCCCTGAGACACCTGATCGGCAAGAACAGCGTGCTGAACTCCAGCA
CCGCCGAGCACAGCAGCCCTTACAGCGAAGATCCCATCGAAGATCCCCTGCAGCCTGACGTGACCGGCAT
CAGACTGCTGTCTCTGGGAGCCGGCGAGTTCAAGAGCCAGGAACACGCCAAGCACAAGGGCCCCAAGGTG
GAGAGAGATCAGGCCGCCAAGCACCGGTTCAGCTGGATGAAGCTGCTGGCCCACAAAGTGGGCAGACACC
TGAGCCAGGACACAGGCAGCCCTAGCGGCATGAGGCCCTGGGAGGATCTGCCTAGCCAGGATACCGGCTC
CCCCAGCAGAATGCGGCCCTGGAAGGACCCTCCCAGCGACCTCCTGCTGCTGAAGCAGAGCAACAGCAGC
AAGATCCTCGTGGGCAGATGGCACCTGGCCAGCGAGAAGGGCTCCTACGAGATCATCCAGGACACCGATG
AGGACACCGCCGTGAACAATTGGCTGATTAGCCCCCAGAACGCCTCTAGAGCCTGGGGCGAGAGCACCCC
CCTGGCCAACAAGCCTGGCAAGCAGAGCGGCCACCCCAAGTTTCCCAGAGTGCGGCACAAGAGCCTCCAG
GTCCGCCAGGATGGAGGAAAGAGCCGGCTGAAGAAGTCCCAGTTCCTGATCAAGACCCGGAAGAAGAAGA
AAGAAAAGCACACCCACCACGCCCCTCTGTCCCCCAGAACCTTCCACCCCCTGCGGAGCGAGGCCTACAA
CACCTTCAGCGAGCGGCGGCTGAAGCACAGCCTGGTGCTGCACAAGTCCAACGAGACAAGCCTGCCCACT
GACCTGAATCAGACCCTCCCCAGCATGGACTTCGGCTGGATCGCCAGCCTGCCCGACCACAACCAGAACA
GCTCCAACGACACCGGCCAGGCCTCTTGTCCTCCCGGCCTGTACCAGACCGTGCCCCCCGAGGAACACTA
CCAGACATTCCCAATCCAAGACCCCGACCAGATGCATAGCACCAGCGACCCCAGCCACAGAAGCAGCAGC
CCCGAACTGAGCGAGATGCTGGAATACGACCGGTCCCACAAGAGCTTCCCCACCGACATCTCCCAGATGA
GCCCCAGCAGCGAGCACGAAGTGTGGCAGACAGTGATCTCACCCGACCTCTCTCAGGTCACCCTGAGCCC
CGAGCTGTCTCAGACAAACCTGAGCCCTGACCTGTCCCACACCACCCTCTCCCCAGAGCTGATCCAGAGA
AACCTCTCTCCCGCCCTGGGCCAGATGCCCATCAGCCCTGATCTGTCCCATACAACACTGTCTCCCGATC
TGAGCCATACCACACTCAGCCTGGACCTGTCACAGACCAATCTGTCACCCGAACTGAGTCAGACAAATCT
CAGCCCCGCTCTCGGACAGATGCCTCTGTCACCTGATCTCTCTCACACCACTCTGAGTCTGGACTTCAGC
CAGACAAACCTCAGTCCAGAACTCTCCCACATGACCCTGTCACCAGAACTGTCCCAGACTAATCTGAGTC
CTGCACTCGGGCAGATGCCTATCTCCCCAGATCTCAGTCATACAACCCTGTCCCTGGATTTCTCACAGAC
TAACCTCTCACCTGAACTGAGCCAGACTAACCTGTCTCCAGCTCTCGGGCAGATGCCTCTGAGCCCCGAT
CCCAGCCACACTACTCTGTCTCTGGACCTCTCTCAGACAAATCTGTCCCCAGAACTGTCACAGACAAACC
TCAGTCCCGATCTGAGCGAAATGCCCCTGTTCGCCGACCTCAGCCAGATCCCCCTGACCCCCGATCTGGA
TCAGATGACCCTGAGTCCAGACCTGGGCGAGACAGACCTGAGCCCCAACTTCGGCCAGATGAGTCTGTCT
CCAGACCTGAGTCAGGTCACACTGTCACCTGACATCAGCGATACCACCCTGCTGCCAGATCTGTCTCAGA
TTTCTCCTCCACCTGATCTCGATCAGATCTTCTACCCCAGCGAGAGCAGCCAGAGCCTGCTGCTGCAGGA
ATTCAACGAGTCCTTCCCCTACCCTGACCTGGGACAGATGCCAAGCCCTAGCAGCCCCACCCTGAACGAC
ACCTTTCTGAGCAAAGAATTCAACCCCCTCGTGATCGTGGGCCTGAGCAAGGACGGCACCGACTACATCG
AGATCATTCCCAAAGAAGAGGTGCAGAGCAGCGAGGACGACTACGCCGAGATCGACTACGTGCCCTACGA
CGACCCCTACAAGACCGACGTGCGGACCAACATCAACTCCAGCCGGGACCCCGATAATATCGCCGCTTGG
TATCTGCGGAGCAACAACGGCAACCGGCGGAACTACTACATTGCCGCCGAAGAGATCAGCTGGGACTACA
GCGAGTTCGTGCAGCGGGAGACAGACATCGAGGACTCCGACGACATCCCCGAGGACACCACCTACAAAAA
GGTGGTGTTCCGGAAGTACCTGGACAGCACCTTTACCAAGCGGGACCCCAGAGGCGAGTACGAGGAACAC
CTGGGCATTCTGGGCCCTATTATCCGGGCCGAGGTGGACGATGTGATCCAGGTCCGCTTCAAGAACCTGG
CCTCCAGGCCTTACTCTCTGCACGCCCACGGCCTGAGCTACGAGAAGTCCAGCGAGGGCAAGACCTATGA
GGACGACTCCCCCGAGTGGTTCAAAGAGGACAACGCCGTCCAGCCCAACAGCTCCTACACCTATGTGTGG
CACGCCACCGAGAGAAGCGGACCTGAGAGCCCTGGCTCTGCCTGCAGAGCCTGGGCCTACTACTCTGCCG
TGAACCCCGAGAAGGACATCCACTCCGGGCTGATCGGACCTCTGCTCATTTGTCAGAAGGGCATCCTGCA
CAAGGACAGCAACATGCCCGTGGACATGCGGGAGTTCGTCCTGCTGTTCATGACCTTCGACGAGAAGAAG
TCTTGGTACTACGAGAAGAAAAGCAGAAGCAGCTGGCGGCTGACCAGCTCCGAGATGAAGAAGTCTCACG
AGTTCCACGCCATCAACGGCATGATCTACTCCCTGCCCGGCCTGAAGATGTACGAGCAGGAATGGGTCCG
GCTGCATCTGCTGAACATCGGCGGCAGCCAGGATATCCACGTGGTGCACTTTCACGGCCAGACCCTGCTG
GAAAATGGCAACAAGCAGCACCAGCTGGGCGTGTGGCCTCTGCTGCCCGGCTCCTTCAAGACCCTGGAAA
TGAAGGCCAGCAAGCCCGGGTGGTGGCTGCTGAACACCGAAGTGGGGGAGAACCAGAGGGCCGGGATGCA
GACCCCCTTCCTGATCATGGACCGGGACTGCAGAATGCCTATGGGCCTGTCCACCGGCATCATCAGCGAC
AGCCAGATCAAGGCCAGCGAGTTCCTGGGCTACTGGGAGCCCAGACTGGCCAGACTGAATAACGGCGGCA
GCTACAACGCTTGGAGCGTGGAGAAGCTGGCCGCCGAGTTCGCCTCCAAGCCCTGGATTCAGGTGGACAT
GCAGAAAGAAGTGATCATCACCGGCATCCAGACCCAGGGCGCCAAGCATTACCTGAAGTCCTGCTACACC
ACCGAGTTTTACGTGGCCTACAGCAGCAATCAGATCAACTGGCAGATCTTCAAGGGCAACAGCACCCGGA
ACGTGATGTACTTTAACGGCAACAGCGACGCCAGCACCATCAAAGAGAACCAGTTCGACCCCCCCATCGT
GGCCCGGTACATCCGGATCAGCCCCACCAGAGCCTACAACCGGCCCACCCTGAGACTGGAACTGCAGGGC
TGCGAAGTGAACGGCTGCAGCACCCCTCTGGGCATGGAAAACGGGAAGATCGAGAATAAGCAGATCACCG
CCAGCAGCTTTAAGAAATCTTGGTGGGGCGACTACTGGGAACCCTTCCGGGCCAGGCTGAATGCCCAGGG
CAGAGTGAACGCCTGGCAGGCCAAGGCCAACAACAACAAGCAGTGGCTGGAAATCGATCTGCTGAAGATC
AAGAAGATTACCGCCATCATCACCCAGGGCTGCAAGAGCCTGAGCAGCGAGATGTACGTGAAGTCCTACA
CCATCCACTACTCCGAGCAGGGCGTGGAGTGGAAGCCCTACCGGCTGAAGTCCAGCATGGTGGACAAGAT
CTTTGAGGGCAACACCAACACCAAGGGCCACGTGAAGAACTTTTTCAACCCCCCTATCATCAGCCGGTTC
ATCAGAGTGATCCCCAAGACCTGGAACCAGAGCATTGCCCTGCGGCTGGAACTGTTCGGCTGCGACATCT
ATGGCGCGCC
Features (pLannotate 1.2.2; 18 found; start..end, strand, type, name):
    713..768     +  polyA_signal   β-globin poly(A) signal: rabbit β-globin polyadenylation signal (Gil and Proudfoot, 1987)
   1282..2963    -  rep_origin     oriP (fragment): Epstein-Barr virus oriP replication origin (Yates et al., 2000)
   3090..3194    +  promoter       AmpR promoter: bla
   3195..4055    +  CDS            AmpR: β-lactamase; bla; confers resistance to ampicillin, carbenicillin, and related antibiotics
   4226..4814    +  rep_origin     ori: high-copy-number ColE1/pMB1/pBR322/pUC origin of replication
   4997..5089    +  CDS            lacI (fragment): lac repressor; lacI; The lac repressor binds to the lac operator to inhibit transcription in E. coli. This inhibition can be relieved by adding lactose or isopropyl-β-D-thiogalactopyranoside (IPTG).
   5102..5123    +  protein_bind   CAP binding site: CAP binding activates transcription in the presence of cAMP. E. coli catabolite activator protein
   5138..5168    +  promoter       lac promoter: promoter for the E. coli lac operon
   5172..5194    +  protein_bind   lac operator (fragment): The lac repressor binds to the lac operator to inhibit transcription in E. coli. This inhibition can be relieved by adding lactose or isopropyl-β-D-thiogalactopyranoside (IPTG). lac repressor encoded by lacI
   5288..5313    -  CDS            bla(M) (fragment): β-lactamase lacking the signal sequence; bla(M); allows cytosolic expression of β-lactamase
   5487..5866    +  enhancer       CMV enhancer: human cytomegalovirus immediate early enhancer
   5868..6067    +  promoter       CMV promoter: human cytomegalovirus (CMV) immediate early promoter
   6135..6173    +  misc_feature   Ad SA (fragment): adenovirus major late transcript splice acceptor (Friedrich and Soriano, 1991)
   6206..6415    -  CDS            PTP (fragment): TERM_ADE02 - Experimental evidence at protein level: Swiss-Prot protein existence level 1. Protein covalently bound to the viral DNA that acts as a primer for viral genomic replication by DNA strand displacement. Assembles on the viral origin of replication in an initiation complex with viral polymerase, DBP, host NFIA and host POU2F1/OCT1. During initiation, the polymerase covalently couples the first dCTP with Ser- 580 of pTP. The terminal protein stimulates the template activity over 20 fold compared to protein-free templates. Neo-synthesized viral genomes are linked to two preterminal prot
   6446..6535    +  intron         chimeric intron (fragment): chimera between introns from adenovirus and immunoglobulin heavy chain genes
   6554..6600    +  CDS            IgH signal sequence (fragment): signal sequence from the mouse immunoglobulin heavy chain variable region
   6631..13302   +  CDS            F5: FA5_HUMAN - Experimental evidence at protein level: Swiss-Prot protein existence level 1. Central regulator of hemostasis. It serves as a critical cofactor for the prothrombinase activity of factor Xa that results in the activation of prothrombin to thrombin. From Homo sapiens (Human).
  13252..553     +  CDS            Cd4 (fragment) (across the origin): CD4_RAT - Experimental evidence at protein level: Swiss-Prot protein existence level 1. Integral membrane glycoprotein that plays an essential role in the immune response and serves multiple functions in responses against both external and internal offenses. In T-cells, functions primarily as a coreceptor for MHC class II molecule:peptide complex. The antigens presented by class II peptides are derived from extracellular proteins while class I peptides are derived from cytosolic proteins. Interacts simultaneously with the T-cell receptor (TCR) and the MHC class II presented by antigen presenti
