[The description below was written by a language model from this plasmid's Addgene catalogue record and pLannotate feature annotations shown in this document.]
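Description:
F5-bio-His is a 13.3 kb mammalian expression plasmid built on the pTT3 backbone, designed to produce a soluble, tagged form of human coagulation factor V (F5) by transient transfection. In bacteria it is maintained through a high-copy ColE1/pUC-type origin and selected with ampicillin via the β-lactamase gene. The backbone also carries a fragment of the Epstein-Barr virus oriP, which in pTT-type vectors supports episomal retention and higher yields in cells that express EBNA1. Remnants of lac regulatory elements are also annotated and appear to be cloning-vector carryover rather than functional parts of the design.

The expression cassette is driven by the CMV immediate-early enhancer and promoter, followed by adenovirus-derived leader and splice sequences and a chimeric intron fragment that improve transcript processing. The short adenoviral terminal protein hit on the opposite strand most likely reflects this same adenoviral leader region. A chemically synthesised, roughly 6.7 kb F5 coding sequence sits between retained NotI and AscI sites. A short fragment resembling an immunoglobulin heavy chain signal sequence is annotated just upstream of it, although the record does not say which signal peptide directs secretion.

The F5 sequence is fused at its C terminus to backbone-encoded rat CD4 domains 3 and 4, an enzymatic biotinylation sequence, a linker and a His tag. Only the CD4 portion of this tag is detected in the feature table, where it spans the sequence origin, and a rabbit β-globin polyadenylation signal terminates the transcript. The tags allow His-based purification, site-specific biotinylation for capture on streptavidin surfaces, and detection through the CD4 domains. The associated work used such proteins in a human platelet receptor protein microarray for screening extracellular interactions.
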