Addgene plasmid #53426: F5-bio-His
Purpose: Expresses full-length Coagulation factor V precursor ectodomain in mammalian cells. C-terminal rat Cd4d3+4 tag, biotinylation sequence and His tag.
Depositing lab: Gavin Wright. Depositing organization: Wellcome Sanger Institute. Publication: A human platelet receptor protein microarray identifies FcepsilonR1alpha as an activating PEAR1 ligand. Sun Y, Vandenbriele C, Kauskot A, Verhamme P, Hoylaerts MF, Wright GJ. Mol Cell Proteomics. 2015 Feb 23. pii: mcp.M114.046946. 10.1074/mcp.M114.046946 PubMed 25713122.
Backbone
  Vector backbone: pTT3
  Backbone manufacturer: Yves Durocher, NRC
  Backbone size w/o insert (bp): 6618
  Total vector size (bp): 13310
  Modifications to backbone: Rat CD4 d3+4, enzymatic biotinylation sequence, linker and His tag (CD4d3+4-BioLHis).
  Vector type: Mammalian Expression
Growth in bacteria
  Bacterial resistance: Ampicillin, 100 μg/mL
  Growth temperature: 37°C
  Growth strain: Top10
  Copy number: High Copy
Gene/Insert
  Gene/Insert name: F5 (alt name: Coagulation factor V precursor)
  Species: H. sapiens (human)
  Insert size (bp): 6692
  Entrez Gene: F5 (a.k.a. FVL, PCCF, RPRGL1, THPH2)
  Promoter: CMV
  Tag / fusion protein: rat CD4 d3+4 (C terminal on backbone); enzymatic biotinylation sequence (C terminal on backbone); His tag (C terminal on backbone)
  Cloning method: Restriction Enzyme; 5′ cloning site NotI (not destroyed); 3′ cloning site AscI (not destroyed)
  Sequencing primers: 5′ CMV-fwd
Resource information
  A portion of this plasmid was derived from a plasmid made by: Insert was chemically synthesised.
Terms and licenses: Academic/Nonprofit Terms; Industry Terms: Not Available to Industry
Depositor comments: Article ref 162
How to cite: F5-bio-His was a gift from Gavin Wright (Addgene plasmid # 53426 ; http://n2t.net/addgene:53426 ; RRID:Addgene_53426)
