>Addgene plasmid #53426 | F5-bio-His | addgene partial sequence | sequence record 94596 | pMT2-F 5'-TTGCCTTTCTCTCCACAGGT-3'
ACTGCGGCCGCCACCATGGCCCCTGGCTGCCCTAGACTGTGGGTGCTGGTCGTGCTGGGCACATCTTGGG
TCGGCTGGGGCTCTCAGGGAACAGAGGCCGCCCAGCTGAGACAGTTCTACGTGGCCGCCCAGGGCATCAG
CTGGTCCTACCGGCCCGAGCCCACCAACAGCAGCCTGAACCTGAGCGTGACCAGCTTCAAGAAAATCGTG
TACCGGGAGTACGAGCCCTACTTCAAGAAAGAGAAGCCCCAGAGCACCATCTCTGGCCTGCTGGGCCCTA
CACTGTACGCCGAAGTGGGCGACATCATCAAGGTGCACTTCAAGAACAAGGCCGACAAGCCCCTGAGCAT
CCACCCTCAGGGCATCCGGTACAGCAAGCTGTCCGAGGGCGCCAGCTACCTGGATCACACCTTCCCCGCC
GAGAAGATGGATGATGCCGTGGCCCCAGGCAGAGAATACACCTACGAGTGGAGCATCAGCGAGGACAGCG
GCCCCACCCACGACGATCCCCCCTGCCTGACCCACATCTACTACAGCCACGAGAACCTGATCGAGGACTT
CAACAGCGGCCTGATCGGCCCCCTGCTGATCTGCAAGAAGGGCACCCTGACAGAGGGCGGCACACAGAAA
ACCTTCGACAAGCAGATCGTGCTGCTGTTCGCCGTGTTCGACGAGAGCAAGAGCTGGTCCCAGAGCAGCT
CCCTGATGTACACCGTGAACGGCTACGTGAACGGCACCATGCCCGACATCACCGTGTGCGCCCACGACCA
CATCAGCTGGCATCTGCTGGGCATGAGCAGCGGCCCTGAGCTGTTCAGCATCCACTTCAACGGCCAGGTG
CTGGAACAGAACCACCACAAGGTGTCCGCCATCACCCTGGTGTCTGCCAC
