>Addgene plasmid #53426 | F5-bio-His | addgene partial sequence | sequence record 94816 | rb_glob_PA_term-R 5'-CCCATATGTCCTTCCGAGTG-3'
ATAAATTTCCTTTATTAGCCAGAGGTCGAGGTCGGGGGATCCTTAATTAATCACGTGTCTAGACTCAATG
GTGGTGATGGTGGTGGGGGCCCAGAGGGGCCAGAGGAGGCAGGTTCCTGTCCCTGTGGTTCCACAGCATC
TTCTGGGCGTCCAGGATGTGGTGCAGGCTGCCGGAATTCAACCCTTTGGATAAAACCTGGATCTTGGAGT
CCATCTTGACCTCTTCACCTTCACTCAGTAGACATTGCCACACCCCTGCTTCAGGGGCCTGCACTTGAAT
CACTTTCTCCTGCCTGGAGACCCTGGCCTCCTGATTCTCCTGCTTCAAGATCAGTCTCATCTTGGGTGAG
GTGGGTCCCATCACCTCACAGGTCAAAGTGTTGCTGTCGGGCTGAGTCACTTTCATCACCACCAGGTTCA
CTTCCTGATACAGTATCCCTCTGTCCAGAGTCAGGGTCAGGTTGCCAGAACCAGCAAACTGAAGGGAGAC
CTGGGGTATCTGAAGGGTGAGTGGGAGCGTTTCGGACAGCTGGAACTTGGGGTTGCTAGTAGACTTCTGC
ACAGACACCTTTTGGTTCTTTAGGGAGAAGGTGATCCAGGACTGGGAAGAAGGAGCCTTCTCTGCCTTCC
ATCTCAACTCTCCCTGCAGGCTTTCCTCTCCAAGGTTGAGTGGGAAGGAGAACTCCGCTGACTCCCCCTC
ACTCTTATAGGCCGTGATGGAGGTCGACGGCGCGCCATAGATGTCGCAGCCGAACAGTTCCAGCCGCAGG
GCAATGCTCTGGTTCCAGGTCTTGGGGATCACTCTGATGAACCGGCTGATGATAGG
